>Addgene plasmid #248153 | pLVX-EF1_-FCRL3-50aa-puro | addgene full sequence | sequence record 495280 | Addgene NGS Result
GGCCCCAGCGCCCAAGCCAGGCCTCAACTCAAGCACGAGGCGAAGGGGCTCCTTAAGCGCAAGGCCTCGA
ACTCTCCCACCCACTTCCAACCCGAAGCTCGGGATCAAGAATCACGTACTGCAGCCAGGGGCGTGGAAGT
AATTCAAGGCACGCAAGGGCCATAACCCGTAAAGAGGCCAGGCCCGCGGGAACCACACACGGCACTTACC
TGTGTTCTGGCGGCAAACCCGTTGCGAAAAAGAACGTTCACGGCGACTACTGCACTTATATACGGTTCTC
CCCCACCCTCGGGAAAAAGGCGGAGCCAGTACACGACATCACTTTCCCAGTTTACCCCGCGCCACCTTCT
CTAGGCACCGGTTCAATTGCCGACCCCTCCCCCCAACTTCTCGGGGACTGTGGGCGATGTGCGCTCTGCC
CACTGACGGGCACCGGAGCCTCACGCATGCTCTTCTCCACCTCAGTGATGACGAGAGCGGGCGGGTGAGG
GGGCGGGAACGCAGCGATCTCTGGGTTCTACGTTAGTGGGAGTTTAACGACGGTCCCTGGGATTCCCCAA
GGCAGGGGCGAGTCCTTTTGTATGAATTACTCATCGATAAACTGGATCTCTGCTGTCCCTGTAATAAACC
CGAAAATTTTGAATTTTTGTAATTTGTTTTTGTAATTCTTTAGTTTGTATGTCTGTTGCTATTATGTCTA
CTATTCTTTCCCCTGCACTGTACCCCCCAATCCCCCCTTTTCTTTTAAAGGCGATACCGTCGAGATCCGT
TCACTAATCGAATGGATCTGTCTCTGTCTCTCTCTCCACCTTCTTCTTCTATTCCTTCGGGCCTGTCGGG
TCCCCTCGGGGTTGGGAGGTGGGTCTGAAACGATAATGGTGAATATCCCTGCCTAACTCTATTCACTATA
GAAAGTACAGCAAAAACTATTCTTAAACCTACCAAGCCTCCTACTATCATTATGAATAATTTTATATACC
ACAGCCAATTTGTTATGTTAAACCAATTCCACAAACTTGCCCATTTATCTAATTCCAATAATTCTTGTTC
ATTCTTTTCTTGCTGGTTTTGCGATTCTTCAATTAAGGAGTGTATTAAGCTTGTGTAATTGTTAATTTCT
CTGTCCCACTCCATCCAGGTCGTGTGATTCCAAATCTGTTCCAGAGATTTATTACTCCAACTAGCATTCC
AAGGCACAGCAGTGGTGCAAATGAGTTTTCCAGAGCAACCCCAAATCCCCAGGAGCTGTTGATCCTTTAG
GTATCTTTCCACAGCCAGGATTCTTGCCTGGAGCTGCTTGATGCCCCAGACTGTGAGTTGCAACAGATGC
TGTTGCGCCTCAATAGCCCTCAGCAAATTGTTCTGCTGCTGCACTATACCAGACAATAATTGTCTGGCCT
GTACCGTCAGCGTCATTGACGCTGCGCCCATAGTGCTTCCTGCTGCTCCCAAGAACCCAAGGAACAAAGC
TCCTATTCCCACTGCTCTTTTTTCTCTCTGCACCACTCTTCTCTTTGCCTTGGTGGGTGCTACTCCTAAT
GGTTCAATTTTTACTACTTTATATTTATATAATTCACTTCTCCAATTGTCCCTCATATCTCCTCCTCCAG
GTCTGAAGATCAGCGGCCGGCCGCTTGCTGTGCGGTGGTCTTACTTTTGTTTTGCTCTTCCTCTATCTTG
TCTAAAGCTTCCTTGGTGTCTTTTATCTCTATCCTTTGATGCACACAATAGAGGGTTGCTACTGTATTAT
ATAATGATCTAAGTTCTTCTGATCCTGTCTGAAGGGATGGTTGTAGCTGTCCCAGTATTTGTCTACAGCC
TTCTGATGTTTCTAACAGGCCAGGATTAACTGCGAATCGTTCTAGCTCCCTGCTTGCCCATACTATATGT
TTTAATTTATATTTTTTCTTTCCCCCTGGCCTTAACCGAATTTTTTCCCATCGCGATCTAATTCTCCCCC
GCTTAATACTGACGCTCTCGCACCCATCTCTCTCCTTCTAGCCTCCGCTAGTCAAAATTTTTGGCGTACT
CACCAGTCGCCGCCCCTCGCCTCTTGCCGTGCGCGCTTCAGCAAGCCGAGTCCTGCGTCGAGAGAGCTCC
TCTGGTTTCCCTTTCGCTTTCAAGTCCCTGTTCGGGCGCCACTGCTAGAGATTTTCCACACTGACTAAAA
GGGTCTGAGGGATCTCTAGTTACCAGAGTCACACAACAGACGGGCACACACTACTTGAAGCACTCAAGGC
AAGCTTTATTGAGGCTTAAGCAGTGGGTTCCCTAGTTAGCCAGAGAGCTCCCAGGCTCAGATCTGGTCTA
ACCAGAGAGACCCAGTACAGGCAAAAAGCAGCTGCTTATATGCAGGATCTGAGGGCTCGCCACTCCCCAG
TCCCGCCCAGGCCACGCCTCCCTGGAAAGTCCCCAGCGGAAAGTCCCTTGTAGCAAGCTCGATATCAGCA
GTTCTTGAAGTACTCCGGATGCAGCTCTCGGGCCACGTGATGAAATGCTAGGCGGCTGTCAAACCTCCAC
TCTAACACTTCTCTCTCCGGGTCATCCATCCCATGCAGGCTCACAGGGTGTAACAAGCTGGTGTTCTCTC
CTTTATTGGCCTCTTCTACCTTATCTGGCTCAACTGGTACTAGCTTGTAGCACCATCCAAAGGTCAGTGG
ATATCTGACCCCTGGCCCTGGTGTGTAGTTCTGCTAATCAGGGAAGTAGCCTTGTGTGTGGTAGATCCAC
AGATCAAGGATATCTTGTCTTCTTTGGGAGTGAATTAGCCCTTCCAACTACTAAGTTTGTAGTACATATT
TAACAAATACAATTTCTTTAAAATGAAAATAATTCAGAGGAATCACAGGTTTAGAGTAAATGAAACCACA
GGTAATTGGCAGTGGTAATAGGGTATGGGGTGGGAAGTTTGGGATGATTTTGGTTAGCTTGAGTTATCCA
GTTGATCCAGACATGATAAGATACATTGATGAGTTTGGACAAACCACAACTAGAATGCAGTGAAAAAAAT
GCTTTATTTGTGAAATTTGTGATGCTATTGCTTTATTTGTAACCATTATAAGCTGCAATAAACAAGTTGA
TCTCCCGATCCGTCGACGTCAGGTGGCACTTTTCGGGGAAATGTGCGCGGAACCCCTATTTGTTTATTTT
TCTAAATACATTCAAATATGTATCCGCTCATGAGACAATAACCCTGATAAATGCTTCAATAATATTGAAA
AAGGAAGAGTATGAGTATTCAACATTTCCGTGTCGCCCTTATTCCCTTTTTTGCGGCATTTTGCCTTCCT
GTTTTTGCTCACCCAGAAACGCTGGTGAAAGTAAAAGATGCTGAAGATCAGTTGGGTGCACGAGTGGGTT
ACATCGAACTGGATCTCAACAGCGGTAAGATCCTTGAGAGTTTTCGCCCCGAAGAACGTTTTCCAATGAT
GAGCACTTTTAAAGTTCTGCTATGTGGCGCGGTATTATCCCGTATTGACGCCGGGCAAGAGCAACTCGGT
CGCCGCATACACTATTCTCAGAATGACTTGGTTGAGTACTCACCAGTCACAGAAAAGCATCTTACGGATG
GCATGACAGTAAGAGAATTATGCAGTGCTGCCATAACCATGAGTGATAACACTGCGGCCAACTTACTTCT
GACAACGATCGGAGGACCGAAGGAGCTAACCGCTTTTTTGCACAACATGGGGGATCATGTAACTCGCCTT
GATCGTTGGGAACCGGAGCTGAATGAAGCCATACCAAACGACGAGCGTGACACCACGATGCCTGTAGCAA
TGGCAACAACGTTGCGCAAACTATTAACTGGCGAACTACTTACTCTAGCTTCCCGGCAACAATTAATAGA
CTGGATGGAGGCGGATAAAGTTGCAGGACCACTTCTGCGCTCGGCCCTTCCGGCTGGCTGGTTTATTGCT
GATAAATCTGGAGCCGGTGAGCGTGGGTCTCGCGGTATCATTGCAGCACTGGGGCCAGATGGTAAGCCCT
CCCGTATCGTAGTTATCTACACGACGGGGAGTCAGGCAACTATGGATGAACGAAATAGACAGATCGCTGA
GATAGGTGCCTCACTGATTAAGCATTGGTAACTGTCAGACCAAGTTTACTCATATATACTTTAGATTGAT
TTAAAACTTCATTTTTAATTTAAAAGGATCTAGGTGAAGATCCTTTTTGATAATCTCATGACCAAAATCC
CTTAACGTGAGTTTTCGTTCCACTGAGCGTCAGACCCCGTAGAAAAGATCAAAGGATCTTCTTGAGATCC
TTTTTTTCTGCGCGTAATCTGCTGCTTGCAAACAAAAAAACCACCGCTACCAGCGGTGGTTTGTTTGCCG
GATCAAGAGCTACCAACTCTTTTTCCGAAGGTAACTGGCTTCAGCAGAGCGCAGATACCAAATACTGTTC
TTCTAGTGTAGCCGTAGTTAGGCCACCACTTCAAGAACTCTGTAGCACCGCCTACATACCTCGCTCTGCT
AATCCTGTTACCAGTGGCTGCTGCCAGTGGCGATAAGTCGTGTCTTACCGGGTTGGACTCAAGACGATAG
TTACCGGATAAGGCGCAGCGGTCGGGCTGAACGGGGGGTTCGTGCACACAGCCCAGCTTGGAGCGAACGA
CCTACACCGAACTGAGATACCTACAGCGTGAGCTATGAGAAAGCGCCACGCTTCCCGAAGGGAGAAAGGC
GGACAGGTATCCGGTAAGCGGCAGGGTCGGAACAGGAGAGCGCACGAGGGAGCTTCCAGGGGGAAACGCC
TGGTATCTTTATAGTCCTGTCGGGTTTCGCCACCTCTGACTTGAGCGTCGATTTTTGTGATGCTCGTCAG
GGGGGCGGAGCCTATGGAAAAACGCCAGCAACGCGGCCTTTTTACGGTTCCTGGCCTTTTGCTGGCCTTT
TGCTCACATGTTCTTTCCTGCGTTATCCCCTGATTCTGTGGATAACCGTATTACCGCCTTTGAGTGAGCT
GATACCGCTCGCCGCAGCCGAACGACCGAGCGCAGCGAGTCAGTGAGCGAGGAAGCGGAAGAGCGCCCAA
TACGCAAACCGCCTCTCCCCGCGCGTTGGCCGATTCATTAATGCAGCTGGCACGACAGGTTTCCCGACTG
GAAAGCGGGCAGTGAGCGCAACGCAATTAATGTGAGTTAGCTCACTCATTAGGCACCCCAGGCTTTACAC
TTTATGCTTCCGGCTCGTATGTTGTGTGGAATTGTGAGCGGATAACAATTTCACACAGGAAACAGCTATG
ACCATGATTACGCCAAGCTCTAGCTAGAGGTCGACGGTAAACGCTAGCAATGTCAAGGCCTCTCACTCTC
TGATATTCATTTCTTTGCAAGTTATAAATACTGAATAATAAGATGACATGAACTACTACTGCTAGAGATT
TTCCACACTGACTAAAAGGGTCTGAGGGATCTCTAGTTACCAGAGTCACACAACAGACGGGCACACACTA
CTTGAAGCACTCAAGGCAAGCTTTATTGAGGCTTAAGCAGTGGGTTCCCTAGTTAGCCAGAGAGCTCCCA
GGCTCAGATCTGGTCTAACCAGAGAGACCCAGTACAGGCAAAAAGCAGCTGCTTATATGCAGGATCTGAG
GGCTCGCCACTCCCCAGTCCCGCCCAGGCCACGCCTCCCTGGAAAGTCCCCAGCGGAAAGTCCCTTGTAG
CAAGCTCGATATCAGCAGTTCTTGAAGTACTCCGGATGCAGCTCTCGGGCCACGTGATGAAATGCTAGGC
GGCTGTCAAACCTCCACTCTAACACTTCTCTCTCCGGGTCATCCATCCCATGCAGGCTCACAGGGTGTAA
CAAGCTGGTGTTCTCTCCTTTATTGGCCTCTTCTACCTTATCTGGCTCAACTGGTACTAGCTTGTAGCAC
CATCCAAAGGTCAGTGGATATCTGACCCCTGGCCCTGGTGTGTAGTTCTGCTAATCAGGGAAGTAGCCTT
GTGTGTGGTAGATCCACAGATCAAGGATATCTTGTCTTCGTTGGGAGTGAATTAGCCCTTCCAGTCCCCT
CTTTTCTTTTAAAAAGTGGCTAAGATCTACAGCTGCCTTGTAAGTCATTGGTCTTAAAGGTACCTGAGGT
GTGACTGGAAAACCCACCTCCTCCTCCTCTTGTGCTTCTAGCCAGGCACAATCAGCATTGGTAGCTGCTG
TATTGCTACTTGTGATTGCTCCATGTTTTTCTAGGTCTCGACTGCAGAATTAATTCCAGGCGGGGAGGCG
GCCCAAAGGGAGATCCGACTCGTCTGAGGGCGAAGGCGAAGACGCGGAAGAGGCCGCAGAGCCGGCAGCA
GGCCGCGGGAAGGAAGGTCCGCTGGATTGAGGGCCGAAGGGACGTAGCAGAAGGACGTCCCGCGCAGAAT
CCAGGTGGCAACACAGGCGAGCAGCCATGGAAAGGACGTCAGCTTCCCCGACAACACCACGGAATTGTCA
GTGCCCAACAGCCGAGCCCCTGTCCAGCAGCGGGCAAGGCAGGCGGCGATGAGTTCCGCCGTGGCAATAG
GGAGGGGGAAAGCGAAAGTCCCGGAAAGGAGCTGACAGGTGGTGGCAATGCCCCAACCAGTGGGGGTTGC
GTCAGCAAACACAGTGCACACCACGCCACGTTGCCTGACAACGGGCCACAACTCCTCATAAAGAGACAGC
AACCAGGATTTATACAAGGAGGAGAAAATGAAAGCCATACGGGAAGCAATAGCATGATACAAAGGCATTA
AAGCAGCGTATCCACATAGCGTAAAAGGAGCAACATAGTTAAGAATACCAGTCAATCTTTCACAAATTTT
GTAATCCAGAGGTTGATTGTTCCAGAGCGATCGCTCAGGCACCGGGCTTGCGGGTCATGCACCAGGTGCG
CGGTCCTTCGGGCACCTCGACGTCGGCGGTGACGGTGAAGCCGAGCCGCTCGTAGAAGGGGAGGTTGCGG
GGCGCGGAGGTCTCCAGGAAGGCGGGCACCCCGGCGCGCTCGGCCGCCTCCACTCCGGGGAGCACGACGG
CGCTGCCCAGACCCTTGCCCTGGTGGTCGGGCGAGACGCCGACGGTGGCCAGGAACCACGCGGGCTCCTT
GGGCCGGTGCGGCGCCAGGAGGCCTTCCATCTGTTGCTGCGCGGCCAGCCGGGAACCGCTCAACTCGGCC
ATGCGCGGGCCGATCTCGGCGAACACCGCCCCCGCTTCGACGCTCTCCGGCGTGGTCCAGACCGCCACCG
CGGCGCCGTCGTCCGCGACCCACACCTTGCCGATGTCGAGCCCGACGCGCGTGAGGAAGAGTTCTTGCAG
CTCGGTGACCCGCTCGATGTGGCGGTCCGGGTCGACGGTGTGGCGCGTGGCGGGGTAGTCGGCGAACGCG
GCGGCGAGGGTGCGTACGGCCCGGGGGACGTCGTCGCGGGTGGCGAGGCGCACCGTGGGCTTGTACTCGG
TCATGCTAAGCTTATCATCGTGTTTTTCAAAGGAAAACCACGTCCCCGTGGTTCGGGGGGCCTAGACGTT
TTTTAACCTCGACTAAACACATGTAAAGCATGTGCACCGAGGCCCCAGATCAGATCCCATACAATGGGGT
ACCTTCTGGGCATCCTTCAGCCCCTTGTTGAATACGCTTGAGGTGAGCCATTTGACTCTTTCCACAACTA
TCCAACTCACAACGTGGCACTGGGGTTGTGCCGCCTTTGCAGGTGTATCTTATACACGTGGCTTTTGGCC
GCAGAGGCACCTGTCGCCAGGTGGGGGGTTCCGCTGCCTGCAAAGGGTCGCTACAGACGTTGTTTGTCTT
CAAGAAGCTTCCAGAGGAACTGCTTCCTTCACGACATTCAACAGACCTTGCATTCCTTTGGCGAGAGGGG
AAAGACCCCTAGGAATGCTCGTCAAGAAGACAGGGCCAGGTTTCCGGGCCCTCACATTGCCAAAAGACGG
CAATATGGTGGAAAATAACATATAGACAAACGCACACCGGCCTTATTCCAAGCGGCTTCGGCCAGTAACG
TTAGGGGGGGGGGAGGGAGAGGGGCGGGATCCGCGGCCGCCTAGTGGTCTGAGGCCAGTAATACACGTGG
TACATTCTCATAGTTTTCTTCATCATCTTCTTCATGGGCCCTGCCTCTGCTGCTAGCCTCCCCTGCAGAG
TCGTCTGGGTGTGTCTTCTTCAGTTCTGAATAGAGGACTGTAAGTTCCTCATGCTCTTGATGCATCATTG
GACAATTAGCTGAGTTTTCTTTTGTATGCTGGATGCTCCAGATCTGGGAATAAATCGGGTTGCTATCTCC
AGGATTTACATTGCTGTACATTGGCTCGAGTTACATTGGGGCTAGTGGTTTAGAGTGAGTGGGCTCTTGA
GGGTCTATCCTGGAAGGCCTGGACGAGGAAGGCTCCTGACACTCACTAGGACTGTGACTAGATGTTCCAG
TGGCAGAAAGTCCTCCTGGTTTCCTTCGGGCCCTGGCGTAATGCAGCAGAGCAGCAGCAGCAGCAAGGAC
GAGGATGCTGAGCACCAGCCCCGTGATTCCCGCAGCGGTAAGGCCTGTTCTGTTCCTGGAAGTTCCTGTA
ACATTGAGTGTCACCACTTTACTGTGCTGGGCCCCCAGGCCATTGTCAGCCTCACATGAGTAGTTTCCAG
AATGTTCTGTAGTCAGAGAGAGGTTGAAGGATGCCCCTCCTCCAGAGTGGGCCGAGATGTTCCCCAAGGT
GTCATCCTCGTGATAAAACCAGTACAGGATCGGGAAGGAGCCTCTCAGGGACTCACAGTGAAGCTCCAGC
AGGTCCCCCACCACAGCCTGGGCCCCGGGAGCCCTGAGGGTGAGGACGGGGCGAGACACCGGAACTGTGA
CCCTGAGACTCACTCCATGACTGTGCTGAGCTCCCAGGCCATTGTCTGCATCACAGGAGTAGTTTCCAGA
ATGTTCTGCAGTCAGAGAGAGGTTGAAGGAGGCTCCTCCTCCAGAGGGGGCTGAGCTGTTCCCCAGGGTG
ACATCCTCATGATAAAATCGGTACAGGATCGGGGGAGAGCCTCTCAGGGACTCACAGTGAAGCTCCAGCA
GGTCCCCCACCACAGTGTGGGCCCTGGGAGCCCTGAAGGTGAGGACAGGGTGAGATACCGGAATTCTCAC
GGTGACTCGAATCCACGTGCTGAGGATGGGGCTGTGAACGTTATCAGCTGCACAGTAGTATCTCCCTGCA
TCACTCTCCTTCACGGTGAGAACATGCAGCTCTGCCAACAGGGAACGCTGGGTCTTTCTACCCAGGCTTC
TTACTCTTCCTTCTTTGTGCCAGGAGAATGTGACAGTCCCTGAACCCTGGGCTACTGAGCAAATAAGGAC
CATATTTTCTCCTTCAATCAGCTGCCCTCCGGTGGGCCGGATCTCTAGATTCACATTAGACACAGGGACT
CTCTGTACACGTATCTGAGATCTCAGGCTCCTTTTTTTGATGCTGTGAGTCACTGTCTCCACCTCACACC
AGTAAGACCCTGAGTCTTCAGTCCACATGGCAGGGATCTGGAGTCTGGGGGACCTGCTCCAGCCCAATCC
GAGGGTCTGGCTATCTCTGAAGAGGGAGAATTGCAGCTGGACATCTGGCCTCTGTGGAGAGAGCTGGGTC
TCACAGGTCAGGGTCATGGGACTCCCCTCTATGGGCGTGGAAGAGCTGGCTCTCAGCACAGGATGTAGAA
ACAGCTCTTGAACTTGGATATTTAGGGGTTTTGAAGTTACTTCAATGTCAAGTATGTAAAACTTCCTATA
AGCAGTACAATGATATTTGCTATTATCCCTGGAGACTGAATTCACTGTGATCTTCTCTAAATTATAACTA
TTAGGAAGCTGTTTTCCATCCTTGTAGTAAACCTTTTGATGAGTGTTTTTGTTGTCTTTCCCCTGACATC
TCAGAATGACATTGTCTCCTTCAAAGACAGGATGTAAAGCCTGCAGGATCAGCCAGTCAGGTGAAAATTC
CACATGCACGGCATCACTGAGGGAGGATCCTCGGGTCTTACATTGGTAATTTCCAGGCTCTGTAATTTGG
ATCTTGTCATGTTTTATTTTCAACAACTTCTCATCGTGATACCAATATGTGTCTCCCTGGGCTAGGGAAT
GTGATATGCTGCTGCATATGAGAGCCACTTTTTCTCCTTTGAAGGCTGTGGACCATGGAGGATCGAGGAG
AAGTACAGCTTTTGGGGCCACCCCTGATTGTTCTCTTCCAGGAGTCAGGATCAGCAGCAGCAGCCACAGA
AGCATGGTGGCACTAGTCTCGAGGAATTCACCGGAAATAGATCCTCACGACACCTGAAATGGAAGAAAAA
AACTTTGAACCACTGTCTGAGGCTTGAGAATGAACCAAGATCCAAACTCAAAAAGGGCAAATTCCAAGGA
GAATTACATCAAGTGCCAAGCTGGCCTAACTTCAGTCTCCACCCACTCAGTGTGGGGAAACTCCATCGCA
TAAAACCCCTCCCCCCAACCTAAAGACGACGTACTCCAAAAGCTCGAGAACTAATCGAGGTGCCTGGACG
GCGCCCGGTACTCCGTGGAGTCACATGAAGCGACGGCTGAGGACGGAAAGGCCCTTTTCCTTTGTGTGGG
TGACTCACCCGCCCGCTCTCCCGAGCGCCGCGTCCTCCATTTTGAGCTCCCTGCAGCAGGGCCGGGAAGC
GGCCATCTTTCCGCTCACGCAACTGGTGCCGACCGGGCCAGCCTTGCCGCCCAGGGCGGGGCGATACACG
GCGGCGCGAGGCCAGGCACCAGAGCAGGCCGGCCAGCTTGAGACTACCCCCGTCCGATTCTCGGTGGCCG
CGCTCGCAGGCCCCGCCTCGCCGAACATGTGCGCTGGGACGCACGGGCCCCGTCGCCGCCCGCGGCCCCA
AAAACCGAAATACCAGTGTGCAGATCTTGGCCCGCATTTACAAGACTATCTTGCCAGAAAAAAAGCGTCG
CAGCAGGTCATCAAAAATTTTAAATGGCTAGAGACTTATCGAAAGCAGCGAGACAGGCGCGAAGGTGCCA
CCAGATTCGCACGCGGC
Features (pLannotate 1.2.2; 24 found; start..end, strand, type, name):
      1..209     -  intron         EF-1α intron A (fragment): intron upstream of the start codon of human EF-1α
    210..421     -  promoter       EF-1α core promoter: core promoter for human elongation factor EF-1α
    634..749     -  misc_feature   cPPT/CTS: central polypurine tract and central termination sequence of HIV-1 (lacking the first T)
    764..864     -  CDS            Rev (fragment): human immunodeficiency virus 1 (HIV-1) Rev protein; rev; enhances nuclear export of unspliced and incompletely spliced viral mRNAs
   1241..1474    -  misc_feature   RRE: The Rev response element (RRE) of HIV-1 allows for Rev-dependent mRNA export from the nucleus to the cytoplasm.
   1649..1987    -  CDS            HIV-1 gag (fragment): gag protein from human immunodeficiency virus 1; gag
   1971..2096    -  misc_feature   HIV-1 Ψ: packaging signal of human immunodeficiency virus type 1
   2143..2400    -  LTR            5' LTR (truncated): truncated 5' long terminal repeat (LTR) from HIV-1
   2448..2777    -  CDS            nef (fragment): NEF_HV1BR - Experimental evidence at protein level: Swiss-Prot protein existence level 1. Extracellular Nef protein targets CD4(+) T-lymphocytes for apoptosis by interacting with CXCR4 surface receptors (PubMed:14990729). From Human immunodeficiency virus type 1 group M subtype B (isolate BRU/LAI) (HIV-1).
   2944..3078    -  polyA_signal   SV40 poly(A) signal: SV40 polyadenylation signal
   3126..3230    +  promoter       AmpR promoter: bla
   3231..4091    +  CDS            AmpR: β-lactamase; bla; confers resistance to ampicillin, carbenicillin, and related antibiotics
   4262..4850    +  rep_origin     ori: high-copy-number ColE1/pMB1/pBR322/pUC origin of replication
   5033..5125    +  CDS            lacI (fragment): lac repressor; lacI; The lac repressor binds to the lac operator to inhibit transcription in E. coli. This inhibition can be relieved by adding lactose or isopropyl-β-D-thiogalactopyranoside (IPTG).
   5138..5159    +  protein_bind   CAP binding site: CAP binding activates transcription in the presence of cAMP. E. coli catabolite activator protein
   5174..5204    +  promoter       lac promoter: promoter for the E. coli lac operon
   5208..5230    +  protein_bind   lac operator (fragment): The lac repressor binds to the lac operator to inhibit transcription in E. coli. This inhibition can be relieved by adding lactose or isopropyl-β-D-thiogalactopyranoside (IPTG). lac repressor encoded by lacI
   5380..5637    -  LTR            5' LTR (truncated): truncated 5' long terminal repeat (LTR) from HIV-1
   5685..6203    -  CDS            nef (fragment): NEF_HV1BR - Experimental evidence at protein level: Swiss-Prot protein existence level 1. Extracellular Nef protein targets CD4(+) T-lymphocytes for apoptosis by interacting with CXCR4 surface receptors (PubMed:14990729). From Human immunodeficiency virus type 1 group M subtype B (isolate BRU/LAI) (HIV-1).
   6220..6808    -  misc_feature   WPRE: woodchuck hepatitis virus posttranscriptional regulatory element
   6825..7424    -  CDS            PuroR: puromycin N-acetyltransferase; pac from Streptomyces alboniger; confers resistance to puromycin
   7432..8004    -  misc_feature   IRES: internal ribosome entry site (IRES) of the encephalomyocarditis virus (EMCV)
   8024..10225   -  CDS            FCRL3: FCRL3_HUMAN - Also known as FCRH3 From Homo sapiens (Human).
  10274..10477   -  intron         EF-1α intron A: truncated intron upstream of the start codon of human EF-1α
