[The description below was written by a language model from this plasmid's Addgene catalogue record and pLannotate feature annotations shown in this document.]
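Description:
pLVX-EF1_-FCRL3-50aa-puro is an HIV-1-based lentiviral expression plasmid built on the pLVX-EF1_-IRES-Puro backbone, designed to deliver a truncated form of the human Fc receptor-like protein FCRL3 (also known as CD307c, FCRH3 or SPAP2) into mammalian cells. In bacteria it is maintained through a high-copy ColE1/pUC-type origin and selected with ampicillin via the β-lactamase gene. A remnant lac promoter/operator region is also annotated in the backbone.

The viral portion of the plasmid carries the elements needed for packaging and transduction. The HIV-1 LTR sequences are annotated as truncated, with adjacent nef-derived fragments. Between them lie the Ψ packaging signal with a partial gag fragment, the Rev response element for nuclear export of the genomic RNA, and the cPPT/CTS, which aids nuclear import of the reverse-transcribed genome. Inside this framework the human EF-1α core promoter and portions of its first intron drive a bicistronic transcript. The FCRL3 coding sequence comes first, followed by an EMCV IRES and the puromycin N-acetyltransferase gene, so puromycin selection enriches for cells expressing the same mRNA as the receptor. A WPRE downstream of the cassette enhances transcript stability and expression.

The FCRL3 insert was mutagenised to introduce a stop codon at residue 645, so the receptor retains only the first 50 residues of its cytoplasmic tail. The depositor notes that the sequence is a variant carrying the rs7522061 SNP. No epitope tag or fluorescent reporter is annotated. The record and the associated publication title point to use in dissecting how the intracellular domain contributes to FCRL3's regulatory role in human memory T lymphocytes.
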