Addgene plasmid #248153: pLVX-EF1_-FCRL3-50aa-puro
Purpose: Lentiviral vector encoding a truncated form of human FCRL3, containing only the first 50 residues of the cytoplasmic tail.
Depositing lab: Silvia Monticelli. Depositing organization: Institute for Research in Biomedicine, Switzerland. Publication: FCRL3 is an immunoregulatory receptor that restrains the activation of human memory T lymphocytes. Bianchi N, Foli E, Mostanfar M, Marzi R, Spinella MC, Polletti S, Pecoraro M, Cassotta A, Thakur R, Jarrossay D, Sallusto F, Natoli G, Monticelli S. J Exp Med (2026) 223 (1): e20242474. 10.1084/jem.20242474.
Backbone
  Vector backbone: pLVX-EF1_-IRES-Puro
  Backbone size w/o insert (bp): 8899
  Vector type: Lentiviral
  Selectable markers: Puromycin
Growth in bacteria
  Bacterial resistance: Ampicillin, 100 μg/mL
  Growth temperature: 37°C
  Growth strain: NEB Stable
  Copy number: High Copy
Gene/Insert
  Gene/Insert name: FCRL3 (alt names: CD307; SPAP2)
  Species: H. sapiens (human)
  Insert size (bp): 2207
  Mutation: Mutagenesis to insert a stop codon at aa645 in FCRL3 in order to express a truncated version
  Entrez Gene: FCRL3 (a.k.a. CD307c, FCRH3, IFGP3, IRTA3, MAIA, SPAP2)
  Promoter: EF1_
  Cloning method: Unknown
Terms and licenses: Academic/Nonprofit Terms; Industry Terms: Not Available to Industry
Depositor comments: Variant of FCRL3 sequence; rs7522061 SNP.
How to cite: pLVX-EF1_-FCRL3-50aa-puro was a gift from Silvia Monticelli (Addgene plasmid # 248153 ; http://n2t.net/addgene:248153 ; RRID:Addgene_248153)
